>Addgene plasmid #22347 | pCI-MOR136-1 | depositor full sequence | sequence record 10257 | Author sequence
TCAATATTGGCCATTAGCCATATTATTCATTGGTTATATAGCATAAATCAATATTGGCTATTGGCCATTG
CATACGTTGTATCTATATCATAATATGTACATTTATATTGGCTCATGTCCAATATGACCGCCATGTTGGC
ATTGATTATTGACTAGTTATTAATAGTAATCAATTACGGGGTCATTAGTTCATAGCCCATATATGGAGTT
CCGCGTTACATAACTTACGGTAAATGGCCCGCCTGGCTGACCGCCCAACGACCCCCGCCCATTGACGTCA
ATAATGACGTATGTTCCCATAGTAACGCCAATAGGGACTTTCCATTGACGTCAATGGGTGGAGTATTTAC
GGTAAACTGCCCACTTGGCAGTACATCAAGTGTATCATATGCCAAGTCCGCCCCCTATTGACGTCAATGA
CGGTAAATGGCCCGCCTGGCATTATGCCCAGTACATGACCTTACGGGACTTTCCTACTTGGCAGTACATC
TACGTATTAGTCATCGCTATTACCATGGTGATGCGGTTTTGGCAGTACACCAATGGGCGTGGATAGCGGT
TTGACTCACGGGGATTTCCAAGTCTCCACCCCATTGACGTCAATGGGAGTTTGTTTTGGCACCAAAATCA
ACGGGACTTTCCAAAATGTCGTAATAACCCCGCCCCGTTGACGCAAATGGGCGGTAGGCGTGTACGGTGG
GAGGTCTATATAAGCAGAGCTCGTTTAGTGAACCGTCAGATCACTAGAAGCTTTATTGCGGTAGTTTATC
ACAGTTAAATTGCTAACGCAGTCAGTGCTTCTGACACAACAGTCTCGAACTTAAGCTGCAGAAGTTGGTC
GTGAGGCACTGGGCAGGTAAGTATCAAGGTTACAAGACAGGTTTAAGGAGACCAATAGAAACTGGGCTTG
TCGAGACAGAGAAGACTCTTGCGTTTCTGATAGGCACCTATTGGTCTTACTGACATCCACTTTGCCTTTC
TCTCCACAGGTGTCCACTCCCAGTTCAATTACAGCTCTTAAGGCTAGAGTACTTAATACGACTCACTATA
GGCTAGCATGAATGGCACAGAAGGCCCTAACTTCTACGTGCCCTTCTCCAATGCGACGGGTGTGGTACGC
GAATTCACGCGTATGAGGAGAGATAATGAGAGTACTGTGTCTGAATTCATCCTCTTGGGACTCCCCATTC
GAGCAGAGGACCAAGGCCTGTACTCTGCCCTGTTCCTGGCCATGTACCTGACAACTGTGCTGGGGAACCT
GCTCATCATCCTACTCATCAGGCTGGACTCTCACCTCCACACCCCCATGTACTTCTTCCTCAGTCACTTG
GCCTTCACAGACATCTCTTTCTCATCAGTCGCATCTCCAAAAATGGTCATAAATATGCTGACACACAGTC
AATCCATCTCATATGCTGGGTGTGTTTCCCAGGTGTATTTCTTTTCATTTTTTGCTGATCTTGAGAGCTT
TCTTCTGACCTCCATGGCCTATGACAGGTATGTGGCCATCTGCCACCCTCTGCACTATTCACAAATTATG
AGTGAGAACCTCTGTGTTCTTCTAATAGTAGTATCCTGGACTTTATCTACTGCCAACTCCCTTGTGCACA
CTCTTCTCTTGGTACAACTATCTTACTTTAGAAACAATACCATCCCCCACTACTTCTGTGACCTGTCTAC
CTTGCTGAAGCTGTCCAGCTCAGACACTACCATCAATGAGCTTGTCATCCTTGTTTTAGGTAATATGGTC
ATTACCCTGCCATTCATATGCATTCTGGTCTCTTATGGCCACATTGGTGTCACCATTATGAAAATTCCCT
CCATCAAGGGAATCTGCAAAGCCTTGTCCACATGTGGCTCTCACCTCTGTGTGGTTTCCTTGTACTATGG
AGCCATCATTGGACTATATTTTGTCCCCTCATCTAATAACACTAGTGACAAGGATGCCATTGTGGCTATG
ATGTACACTATGGTCATACCCATGCTGAATCCCTTTATTTATAGTTTGAGAAATCGGGATATGAAAGGAG
CGCTGAGAAATATCCTCAGCGGGAGACTTTGGTCACAGTGAGCGGCCGCTTCGAGCAGACATGATAAGAT
ACATTGATGAGTTTGGACAAACCACAACTAGAATGCAGTGAAAAAAATGCTTTATTTGTGAAATTTGTGA
TGCTATTGCTTTATTTGTAACCATTATAAGCTGCAATAAACAAGTTAACAACAACAATTGCATTCATTTT
ATGTTTCAGGTTCAGGGGGAGATGTGGGAGGTTTTTTAAAGCAAGTAAAACCTCTACAAATGTGGTAAAA
TCGATAAGGATCCGGGCTGGCGTAATAGCGAAGAGGCCCGCACCGATCGCCCTTCCCAACAGTTGCGCAG
CCTGAATGGCGAATGG
[124 nt withheld, positions 2397-2520]
C
[91 nt withheld, positions 2522-2612]
A
[49 nt withheld, positions 2614-2662]
CCTTTGACGTTGGAGTCCACGTTCTTT
[37 nt withheld, positions 2690-2726]
ACCCTATCTCGGTCTATTCTTTTGATTTATAAGGGATTTTGCCGATTTCGGCCTATTGGTTAAAAAATGA
GCTGATTTAACAAAAATTTAACGCGAATTTTAACAAAATATTAACGCTTACAATTTCCTGATGCGGTATT
TTCTCCTTACGCATCTGTGCGGTATTTCACACCGCATATGGTGCACTCTCAGTACAATCTGCTCTGATGC
CGCATAGTTAAGCCAGCCCCGACACCCGCCAACACCCGCTGACGCGCCCTGACGGGCTTGTCTGCTCCCG
GCATCCGCTTACAGACAAGCTGTGACCGTCTCCGGGAGCTGCATGTGTCAGAGGTTTTCACCGTCATCAC
CGAAACGCGCGAGACGAAAGGGCCTCGTGATACGCCTATTTTTATAGGTTAATGTCATGATAATAATGGT
TTCTTAGACGTCAGGTGGCACTTTTCGGGGAAATGTGCGCGGAACCCCTATTTGTTTATTTTTCTAAATA
CATTCAAATATGTATCCGCTCATGAGACAATAACCCTGATAAATGCTTCAATAATATTGAAAAAGGAAGA
GTATGAGTATTCAACATTTCCGTGTCGCCCTTATTCCCTTTTTTGCGGCATTTTGCCTTCCTGTTTTTGC
TCACCCAGAAACGCTGGTGAAAGTAAAAGATGCTGAAGATCAGTTGGGTGCACGAGTGGGTTACATCGAA
CTGGATCTCAACAGCGGTAAGATCCTTGAGAGTTTTCGCCCCGAAGAACGTTTTCCAATGATGAGCACTT
TTAAAGTTCTGCTATGTGGCGCGGTATTATCCCGTATTGACGCCGGGCAAGAGCAACTCGGTCGCCGCAT
ACACTATTCTCAGAATGACTTGGTTGAGTACTCACCAGTCACAGAAAAGCATCTTACGGATGGCATGACA
GTAAGAGAATTATGCAGTGCTGCCATAACCATGAGTGATAACACTGCGGCCAACTTACTTCTGACAACGA
TCGGAGGACCGAAGGAGCTAACCGCTTTTTTGCACAACATGGGGGATCATGTAACTCGCCTTGATCGTTG
GGAACCGGAGCTGAATGAAGCCATACCAAACGACGAGCGTGACACCACGATGCCTGTAGCAATGGCAACA
ACGTTGCGCAAACTATTAACTGGCGAACTACTTACTCTAGCTTCCCGGCAACAATTAATAGACTGGATGG
AGGCGGATAAAGTTGCAGGACCACTTCTGCGCTCGGCCCTTCCGGCTGGCTGGTTTATTGCTGATAAATC
TGGAGCCGGTGAGCGTGGGTCTCGCGGTATCATTGCAGCACTGGGGCCAGATGGTAAGCCCTCCCGTATC
GTAGTTATCTACACGACGGGGAGTCAGGCAACTATGGATGAACGAAATAGACAGATCGCTGAGATAGGTG
CCTCACTGATTAAGCATTGGTAACTGTCAGACCAAGTTTACTCATATATACTTTAGATTGATTTAAAACT
TCATTTTTAATTTAAAAGGATCTAGGTGAAGATCCTTTTTGATAATCTCATGACCAAAATCCCTTAACGT
GAGTTTTCGTTCCACTGAGCGTCAGACCCCGTAGAAAAGATCAAAGGATCTTCTTGAGATCCTTTTTTTC
TGCGCGTAATCTGCTGCTTGCAAACAAAAAAACCACCGCTACCAGCGGTGGTTTGTTTGCCGGATCAAGA
GCTACCAACTCTTTTTCCGAAGGTAACTGGCTTCAGCAGAGCGCAGATACCAAATACTGTTCTTCTAGTG
TAGCCGTAGTTAGGCCACCACTTCAAGAACTCTGTAGCACCGCCTACATACCTCGCTCTGCTAATCCTGT
TACCAGTGGCTGCTGCCAGTGGCGATAAGTCGTGTCTTACCGGGTTGGACTCAAGACGATAGTTACCGGA
TAAGGCGCAGCGGTCGGGCTGAACGGGGGGTTCGTGCACACAGCCCAGCTTGGAGCGAACGACCTACACC
GAACTGAGATACCTACAGCGTGAGCTATGAGAAAGCGCCACGCTTCCCGAAGGGAGAAAGGCGGACAGGT
ATCCGGTAAGCGGCAGGGTCGGAACAGGAGAGCGCACGAGGGAGCTTCCAGGGGGAAACGCCTGGTATCT
TTATAGTCCTGTCGGGTTTCGCCACCTCTGACTTGAGCGTCGATTTTTGTGATGCTCGTCAGGGGGGCGG
AGCCTATGGAAAAACGCCAGCAACGCGGCCTTTTTACGGTTCCTGGCCTTTTGCTGGCCTTTTGCTCACA
TGGCTCGACAGATCT
Features (pLannotate 1.2.2; 14 found; start..end, strand, type, name):
    140..517     +  enhancer       CMV enhancer: human cytomegalovirus immediate early enhancer
    519..718     +  promoter       CMV promoter: human cytomegalovirus (CMV) immediate early promoter
    857..989     +  intron         chimeric intron: chimera between introns from human β-globin and immunoglobulin heavy chain genes
   1034..1052    +  promoter       T7 promoter: promoter for bacteriophage T7 RNA polymerase
   1133..2068    +  CDS            Olfr50: OLF50_MOUSE - Also known as Mor136-6 From Mus musculus (Mouse).
   2095..2216    -  polyA_signal   SV40 poly(A) signal: SV40 polyadenylation signal
   2239..2307    -  CDS            large T antigen (fragment): large T antigen from SV40 (simian virus 40)
   2326..2393    +  CDS            lacZα (fragment): LacZα fragment of β-galactosidase; lacZ fragment
   2397..2825    +  rep_origin     f1 ori (sequence partly withheld): f1 bacteriophage origin of replication; arrow indicates direction of (+) strand synthesis
   2853..2952    -  misc_feature   bom (fragment): basis of mobility region from pBR322
   3054..3089    -  CDS            rop (fragment): Rop protein, which maintains plasmids at low copy number; rop
   3184..3288    +  promoter       AmpR promoter: bla
   3289..4149    +  CDS            AmpR: β-lactamase; bla; confers resistance to ampicillin, carbenicillin, and related antibiotics
   4320..4908    +  rep_origin     ori: high-copy-number ColE1/pMB1/pBR322/pUC origin of replication
