[The description below was written by a language model from this plasmid's Addgene catalogue record and pLannotate feature annotations shown in this document.]
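Description:
pCI-MOR136-1 is a mammalian expression plasmid built on the Promega pCI backbone and carrying the mouse olfactory receptor MOR136-1 (Olfr340), a 939 bp coding insert cloned between NheI and NotI sites that both remain intact. The depositor's full sequence is 4,981 nt. It is propagated in E. coli through a high-copy ColE1/pUC-type origin and selected with ampicillin via the β-lactamase gene and its own promoter. An f1 phage origin is also present and would allow single-stranded DNA production. Short fragments annotated as lacZα, bom, rop and SV40 large T antigen are backbone remnants rather than functional units.

Expression in mammalian cells is driven by the human cytomegalovirus immediate-early enhancer and promoter. This is followed by a chimeric β-globin/immunoglobulin heavy chain intron, which generally improves transcript processing and expression, and the transcript ends at an SV40 polyadenylation signal. A T7 promoter just upstream of the insert permits in vitro transcription and serves as a sequencing primer site.

According to the catalogue entry, the receptor carries an N-terminal Rho tag. This rhodopsin-derived leader is commonly added to odorant receptors to aid cell-surface delivery and detection in heterologous cells. The tag is not annotated separately, though there is unannotated sequence between the T7 promoter and the receptor coding region. The automated annotation labels the open reading frame as Olfr50 (MOR136-6), a related family member. This is probably a closest-match call by homology, and the catalogue identity of MOR136-1 should take precedence. The associated publication concerns odor coding across a mammalian receptor repertoire, which is consistent with use of the plasmid for heterologous receptor expression and odorant-response screening.
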