Addgene plasmid #22347: pCI-MOR136-1
Depositing lab: Hiroaki Matsunami. Depositing organization: Duke University. Publication: Odor coding by a Mammalian receptor repertoire. Saito H, Chi Q, Zhuang H, Matsunami H, Mainland JD. Sci Signal. 2009 . 2(60):ra9. 10.1126/scisignal.2000016 PubMed 19261596.
Backbone
  Vector backbone: pCI
  Backbone manufacturer: Promega
  Backbone size w/o insert (bp): 4006
  Vector type: Mammalian Expression
Growth in bacteria
  Bacterial resistance: Ampicillin, 100 μg/mL
  Growth temperature: 37°C
  Growth strain: DH5alpha
  Copy number: Unknown
Gene/Insert
  Gene/Insert name: MOR136-1 (alt name: Mus musculus olfactory receptor 340)
  Species: M. musculus (mouse)
  Insert size (bp): 939
  GenBank ID: NM_146951
  Entrez Gene: Olfr340 (a.k.a. MOR136-1, MGC129200)
  Tag / fusion protein: Rho (N terminal on insert)
  Cloning method: Restriction Enzyme; 5′ cloning site NheI (not destroyed); 3′ cloning site NotI (not destroyed)
  Sequencing primers: 5′ T7; 3′ EBV-rev
Terms and licenses: Academic/Nonprofit Terms; Industry Terms: Not Available to Industry
How to cite: pCI-MOR136-1 was a gift from Hiroaki Matsunami (Addgene plasmid # 22347 ; http://n2t.net/addgene:22347 ; RRID:Addgene_22347)
