>Addgene plasmid #22347 | pCI-MOR136-1 | addgene partial sequence | sequence record 28181 | 22347 with T7
GCCTACTTCTACGTGCCCTTCTCCAATGCGACGGGTGTGGTACGCGAATTCACGCGTATGAGGAGAGATA
ATGAGAGTACTGTGTCTGAATTCATCCTCTTGGGACTCCCCATTCGAGCAGAGGACCAAGGCCTGTACTC
TGCCCTGTTCCTGGCCATGTACCTGACAACTGTGCTGGGGAACCTGCTCATCATCCTACTCATCAGGCTG
GACTCTCACCTCCACACCCCCATGTACTTCTTCCTCAGTCACTTGGCCTTCACAGACATCTCTTTCTCAT
CAGTCGCATCTCCAAAAATGGTCATAAATATGCTGACACACAGTCAATCCATCTCATATGCTGGGTGTGT
TTCCCAGGTGTATTTCTTTTCATTTTTTGCTGATCTTGAGAGCTTTCTTCTGACCTCCATGGCCTATGAC
AGGTATGTGGCCATCTGCCACCCTCTGCACTATTCACAAATTATGAGTGAGAACCTCTGTGTTCTTCTAA
TAGTAGTATCCTGGACTTTATCTACTGCCAACTCCCTTGTGCACACTCTTCTCTTGGTACAACTATCTTA
CTTTAGAAACAATACCATCCCCCACTACTTCTGTGACCTGTCTACCTTGCTGAAGCTGTCCAGCTCAGAC
ACTACCATCAATGAGCTTGTCATCCTTGTTTTAGGTAATATGGTCATTACCCTGCCATTCATATGCATTC
TGGTCTCTTATGGCCACATTGGTGTCACCATTATGAAAATTCCCTCCATCAAGGGAATCTGCAAAGCCTT
GTCCACATGTGGCTCTCACCTCTGTGTGGTTTCCTTGTACTATGGAGCCATCATTGGACTATATTTTGTC
CCCCTCATCTAATAACACTAAGTGACAAAGGAT
